>Addgene plasmid #71742 | pG2K | depositor full sequence | sequence record 130147 | pG2K sequence 3841 bps
AAATGTAATCATGGTCATAGCTGTTTCCTGTGTGAAATTGTTATCCGCTCACAATTCCACACAACATACG
AGCCGGAAGCATAAAGTGTAAAGCCTGGGGTGCCTAATGAGTGAGCTAACTCACATTAATTGCGTTGCGC
TCACTGCCCGCTTTCCAGTCGGGAAACCTGTCGTGCCAGCTGCATTAATGAATCGGCCAACGCGCGGGGA
GAGGCGGTTTGCGTATTGGGCGCTCTTCCGCTTCCTCGCTCACTGACTCGCTGCGCTCGGTCGTTCGGCT
GCGGCGAGCGGTATCAGCTCACTCAAAGGCGGTAATACGGTTATCCACAGAATCAGGGGATAACGCAGGA
AAGAACATGTGAGCAAAAGGCCAGCAAAAGGCCAGGAACCGTAAAAAGGCCGCGTTGCTGGCGTTTTTCC
ATAGGCTCCGCCCCCCTGACGAGCATCACAAAAATCGACGCTCAAGTCAGAGGTGGCGAAACCCGACAGG
ACTATAAAGATACCAGGCGTTTCCCCCTGGAAGCTCCCTCGTGCGCTCTCCTGTTCCGACCCTGCCGCTT
ACCGGATACCTGTCCGCCTTTCTCCCTTCGGGAAGCGTGGCGCTTTCTCATAGCTCACGCTGTAGGTATC
TCAGTTCGGTGTAGGTCGTTCGCTCCAAGCTGGGCTGTGTGCACGAACCCCCCGTTCAGCCCGACCGCTG
CGCCTTATCCGGTAACTATCGTCTTGAGTCCAACCCGGTAAGACACGACTTATCGCCACTGGCAGCAGCC
ACTGGTAACAGGATTAGCAGAGCGAGGTATGTAGGCGGTGCTACAGAGTTCTTGAAGTGGTGGCCTAACT
ACGGCTACACTAGAAGAACAGTATTTGGTATCTGCGCTCTGCTGAAGCCAGTTACCTTCGGAAAAAGAGT
TGGTAGCTCTTGATCCGGCAAACAAACCACCGCTGGTAGCGGTGGTTTTTTTGTTTGCAAGCAGCAGATT
ACGCGCAGAAAAAAAGGATCTCAAGAAGATCCTTTGATCTTTTCTACGGGGTCTGACGCTCAGTGGAACG
AAAACTCACGTTAAGGGATTTTGGTCATGAGATTATCAAAAAGGATCTTCACCTAGATCCTTTTAAATTA
AAAATGAAGTTTTAAATCAATCTAAAGTATATATGAGTAAACTTGGTCTGACAGTTACCAATGCGGCCGC
CTAAAATAAGCGATTTAAAGCGTGATGTGAGTTTAATCTATGAAAGCACTAAGGAATTCCTTAAGGAACG
TACAGACGGCTTAAAAGCCTTTAAAAACGTTTTTAAGGGGTTTGTAGACAAGGTAAAGGATAAAACAGCA
CAATTCCAAGAAAAACACGATTTAGAACCTAAAAAGAACGAATTTGAACTAACTCATAACCGAGAGGTAA
AAAAAGAACGAAGTCGAGATCAGGGAATGAGTTTATAAAATAAAAAAAGCACCTGAAAAGGTGTCTTTTT
TTGATGGTTTTGAACTTGTTCTTTCTTATCTTGATACATATAGAAATAACGTCATTTTTATTTTAGTTGC
TGAAAGGTGCGTTGAAGTGTTGGTATGTATGTGTTTTAAAGTATTGAAAACCCTTAAAATTGGTTGCACA
GAAAAACCCCATCTGTTAAAGTTATAAGTGACTAAACAAATAACTAAATAGATGGGGGTTTCTTTTAATA
TTATGTGTCCTAATAGTAGCATTTATTCAGATGAAAAATCAAGGGTTTTAGTGGACAAGACAAAAAGTGG
AAAAGTGAGACCATGGAGAGAAAAGAAAATCGCTAATGTTGATTACTTTGAACTTCTGCATATTCTTGAA
TTTAAAAAGGCTGAAAGAGTAAAAGATTGTGCTGAAATATTAGAGTATAAACAAAATCGTGAAACAGGCG
AAAGAAAGTTGTATCGAGTGTGGTTTTGTAAATCCAGGCTTTGTCCAATGTGCAACTGGAGGAGAGCAAT
GAAACATGGCATTCAGTCACAAAAGGTTGTTGCTGAAGTTATTAAACAAAAGCCAACAGTTCGTTGGTTG
TTTCTCACATTAACAGTTAAAAATGTTTATGATGGCGAAGAATTAAATAAGAGTTTGTCAGATATGGCTC
AAGGATTTCGCCGAATGATGCAATATAAAAAAATTAATAAAAATCTTGTTGGTTTTATGCGTGCAACGGA
AGTGACAATAAATAATAAAGATAATTCTTATAATCAGCACATGCATGTATTGGTATGTGTGGAACCAACT
TATTTTAAGAATACAGAAAACTACGTGAATCAAAAACAATGGATTCAATTTTGGAAAAAGGCAATGAAAT
TAGACTATGATCCAAATGTAAAAGTTCAAATGATTCGACCGAAAAATAAATATAAATCGGATATACAATC
GGCAATTGACGAAACTGCAAAATATCCTGTAAAGGATACGGATTTTATGACCGATGATGAAGAAAAGAAT
TTGAAACGTTTGTCTGATTTGGAGGAAGGTTTACACCGTAAAAGGTTAATCTCCTATGGTGGTTTGTTAA
AAGAAATACATAAAAAATTAAACCTTGATGACACAGAAGAAGGCGATTTGATTCATACAGATGATGACGA
AAAAGCCGATGAAGATGGATTTTCTATTATTGCAATGTGGAATTGGGAACGGAAAAATTATTTTATTAAA
GAGTAGTTCAACAAACGGGCCAGTTTGTTGAAGATTAGATGCTATAATTGGTTTAAACGAAGATTAGATG
CTATAATTGTTATTAAAAGGATTGAAGGATGCTTAGGAAGACGAGTTATTAATAGCTGAATAAGAACGGT
GCTCTCCAAATATTCTTATTTAGAAAAGCAAATCTAAAATTATCTGAAAAGGGAATGAGAATAGTGAATG
GACCAATAATAATGACTAGAGAAGAAAGAATGAAGATTGTTCATGAAATTAAGGAACGAATATTGGATAA
ATATGGGGATGATGTTAAGGCTATTGGTGTTTATGGCTCTCTTGGTCGTCAGACTGATGGGCCCTATTCG
GATATTGAGATGATGTGTGTCATGTCAACAGAGGAAGCAGAGTTCAGCCATGAATGGACAACCGGTGAGT
GGAAGGTGGAAGTGAATTTTTATAGCGAAGAGATTCTACTAGATTATGCATCTCAGGTGGAATCAGATTG
GCCGCTTACACATGGTCAATTTTTCTCTATTTTGCCGATTTATGATTCAGGTGGATACTTAGAGAAAGTG
TATCAAACTGCTAAATCGGTAGAAGCCCAAAAGTTCCACGATGCGATTTGTGCCCTTATCGTAGAAGAGC
TGTTTGAATATGCAGGCAAATGGCGTAATATTCGTGTGCAAGGACCGACAACATTTCTACCATCCTTGAC
TGTACAGGTAGCAATGGCAGGTGCCATGTTGATTGGTCTGCATCATCGCATCTGTTATACGACGAGCGCT
TCGGTCTTAACTGAAGCAGTTAAGCAATCAGATCTTCCTTCAGGTTATGACCATCTGTGCCAGTTCGTAA
TGTCTGGTCAACTTTCCGACTCTGAGAAACTTCTGGAATCGCTAGAGAATTTCTGGAATGGGATTCAGGA
GTGGACAGAACGACACGGATATATAGTGGATGTGTCAAAACGCATACCATTTTGATAAGGCGCGCCTCTA
CGGACCGAGTATTCAACAAACGGGCCAGTTTGTTGAAATCGTTAATTAAGCGTACTAGTCCTAGGCTAGC
TGATACCAGGTCAGTCCCGGGACAGGTCGACCTCGAGTACGCCTGCAGGAGTGTTCTAGACTAGAAGCTT
CACTGAGCTCAATTTCGCGCCCCGAAAGGGGCGTTTTTTTGCGAAGCCTAAGGTATCATTT
Features (pLannotate 1.2.2; 8 found; start..end, strand, type, name):
     38..54      -  protein_bind   lac operator: The lac repressor binds to the lac operator to inhibit transcription in E. coli. This inhibition can be relieved by adding lactose or isopropyl-β-D-thiogalactopyranoside (IPTG). lac repressor encoded by lacI
     62..92      -  promoter       lac promoter: promoter for the E. coli lac operon
    107..128     -  protein_bind   CAP binding site: CAP binding activates transcription in the presence of cAMP. E. coli catabolite activator protein
    141..233     -  CDS            lacI (fragment): lac repressor; lacI; The lac repressor binds to the lac operator to inhibit transcription in E. coli. This inhibition can be relieved by adding lactose or isopropyl-β-D-thiogalactopyranoside (IPTG).
    416..1004    -  rep_origin     ori: high-copy-number ColE1/pMB1/pBR322/pUC origin of replication
   1193..1435    +  CDS            pre (fragment): PRE2_STAAM - Also known as mob. Protein inferred from homology: Swiss-Prot protein existence level 3. The interaction of the RSA site and the PRE protein may not only serves a function in plasmid maintenance, but may also contributes to the distribution of small antibiotic resistance plasmids among Gram- positive bacteria. From Staphylococcus aureus (strain Mu50 / ATCC 700699).
   1662..2666    +  CDS            repB: RepB replication protein; repB; from Enterococcus faecalis plasmid pAMα1 AAN03827.1 22652809.0
   2867..3622    +  CDS            knt: KANU_BACSP - Also known as kan. Experimental evidence at protein level: Swiss-Prot protein existence level 1. Inactivates the antibiotic kanamycin by catalyzing the transfer of a nucleotidyl group from nucleoside triphosphates such as ATP to the 4'-hydroxyl group of the aminoglycoside. From Bacillus sp.
