[The description below was written by a language model from this plasmid's Addgene catalogue record and pLannotate feature annotations shown in this document.]
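Description:
pG2K is a 3,841 bp empty-backbone shuttle vector from the Geobacillus plasmid set, a modular toolkit built for metabolic engineering and synthetic biology in thermophilic Geobacillus species, with cloning and propagation carried out in E. coli. The record notes that part of the plasmid derives from the earlier Geobacillus shuttle vector pUCG18. It carries no insert and is meant to receive user-defined parts or expression cassettes.

The annotated features reflect its two-host design. A high-copy ColE1/pUC-type origin supports replication in E. coli, consistent with the catalogue's high copy number designation. For the Gram-positive host, the plasmid carries a repB replication protein gene, annotated by similarity to the RepB of an Enterococcus faecalis plasmid, along with a fragment of a pre/mob gene that is probably a remnant of the source Gram-positive replicon rather than a functional mobilisation gene. Selection in both hosts relies on a single marker, knt, a Bacillus-derived kanamycin nucleotidyltransferase that inactivates kanamycin by transferring a nucleotidyl group to the antibiotic.

The remaining annotations form a pUC-style lac region: a CAP binding site, lac promoter and lac operator, plus a short nonfunctional lacI fragment. In pUC-derived vectors these elements usually sit next to the cloning site, but the feature table does not annotate a multiple cloning site, lacZα or any dedicated Geobacillus promoter, so the record does not state how inserts are positioned or expressed.
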