Addgene plasmid #71742: pG2K
Purpose: (Empty Backbone) Modular shuttle vector for Geobacillus and E. coli
Depositing lab: Tom Ellis. Depositing organization: Imperial College London. Publication: The Geobacillus Plasmid Set: A Modular Toolkit for Thermophile Engineering. Reeve B, Martinez-Klimova E, de Jonghe J, Leak DJ, Ellis T. ACS Synth Biol. 2016 Jul 1. 10.1021/acssynbio.5b00298 PubMed 27332993.
Backbone
  Vector backbone: pG2K
  Backbone size (bp): 3841
  Vector type: Bacterial Expression, Synthetic Biology ; Shuttle Vector
Growth in bacteria
  Bacterial resistance: Kanamycin, 50 μg/mL
  Growth temperature: 37°C
  Growth strain: DH5alpha
  Copy number: High Copy
Resource information
  A portion of this plasmid was derived from a plasmid made by: The Leak lab, (Department of Biology & Biochemistry, University of Bath). Part of these plasmids are from pUCG18.
Terms and licenses: Academic/Nonprofit Terms; Industry Terms: Not Available to Industry
Depositor comments: Plasmid from the Geobacillus plasmid set - a modular shuttle vector toolkit for thermophile metabolic engineering
How to cite: pG2K was a gift from Tom Ellis (Addgene plasmid # 71742 ; http://n2t.net/addgene:71742 ; RRID:Addgene_71742)
