>Addgene plasmid #71742 | pG2K | addgene partial sequence | sequence record 137138 | pBR322ori-3 5'-tttgtttgcaagcagcagat-3'
CGGGGTCTGACGCTCAGTGGAACGAAAACTCACGTTAAGGGATTTTGGTCATGAGATTATCAAAAAGGAT
CTTCACCTAGATCCTTTTAAATTAAAAATGAAGTTTTAAATCAATCTAAAGTATATATGAGTAAACTTGG
TCTGACAGTTACCAATGCGGCCGCCTAAAATAAGCGATTTAAAGCGTGATGTGAGTTTAATCTATGAAAG
CACTAAGGAATTCCTTAAGGAACGTACAGACGGCTTAAAAGCCTTTAAAAACGTTTTTAAGGGGTTTGTA
GACAAGGTAAAGGATAAAACAGCACAATTCCAAGAAAAACACGATTTAGAACCTAAAAAGAACGAATTTG
AACTAACTCATAACCGAGAGGTAAAAAAAGAACGAAGTCGAGATCAGGGAATGAGTTTATAAAATAAAAA
AAGCACCTGAAAAGGTGTCTTTTTTTGATGGTTTTGAACTTGTTCTTTCTTATCTTGATACATATAGAAA
TAACGTCATTTTTATTTTAGTTGCTGAAAGGTGCGTTGAAGTGTTGGTATGTATGTGTTTTAAAGTATTG
AAAACCCTTAAAATTGGTTGCACAGAAAAACCCCATCTGTTAAAGTTATAAGTGACTAAACAAATAACTA
AATAGATGGGGGTTTCTTTTAATATTATGTGTCCTAATAGTAGCAT
