>Addgene plasmid #71742 | pG2K | addgene partial sequence | sequence record 137144 | M13-Rev 5'-CAGGAAACAGCTATGACC-3'
ACGCCCCTTTCGGGGCGCGAAATTGAGCTCAGTGAAGCTTCTAGTCTAGAACACTCCTGCAGGCGTACTC
GAGGTCGACCTGTCCCGGGACTGACCTGGTATCAGCTAGCCTAGGACTAGTACGCTTAATTAACGATTTC
AACAAACTGGCCCGTTTGTTGAATACTCGGTCCGTAGAGGCGCGCCTTATCAAAATGGTATGCGTTTTGA
CACATCCACTATATATCCGTGTCGTTCTGTCCACTCCTGAATCCCATTCCAGAAATTCTCTAGCGATTCC
AGAAGTTTCTCAGAGTCGGAAAGTTGACCAGACATTACGAACTGGCACAGATGGTCATAACCTGAAGGAA
GATCTGATTGCTTAACTGCTTCAGTTAAGACCGAAGCGCTCGTCGTATAACAGATGCGATGATGCAGACC
AATCAACATGGCACCTGCCATTGCTACCTGTACAGTCAAGGATGGTAGAAATGTTGTCGGTCCTTGCACA
CGAATATTACGCCATTTGCCTGCATATTCAAACAGCTCTTCTACGATAAGGGCACAAATCGCATCGTGGA
ACTTTTGGGCTTCTACCGATTTAGCAGTTTGATACACTTTCTCTAAGTATCCACCTGAATCATAAATCGG
CAAAATAGAGAAAAATTGACCATGTGTAAGCGGCCAATCTGATTCCACCTGAGATGCATAATCTAGTAGA
ATCTCTTCGCTATAAAAATTCACTTCCACCTTCCACTCACCGGTTGTCCATTCATGGCTGAACTCTGCTT
CCTCTGTTGACATGACACACATCATCTCAATATCCGAATAGG
